>Addgene plasmid #157218 | pD649-HAsp-ESAM-COMP5AP-AviTag-9xHis | depositor full sequence | sequence record 303545 | Full Sequence
TTTCAATATTATTGAAGCATTTATCAGGGTTATTGTCTCATGAGCGGATACATATTTGAATGTATTTAGA
AAAATAAACAAATAGGGGTCAGTGTTACAACCAATTAACCAATTCTGAACATTATCGCGAGCCCATTTAT
ACCTGAATATGGCTCATAACACCCCTTGCTCATGACCAAAATCCCTTAACGTGAGTTACGCGCGCGTCGT
TCCACTGAGCGTCAGACCCCGTAGAAAAGATCAAAGGATCTTCTTGAGATCCTTTTTTTCTGCGCGTAAT
CTGCTGCTTGCAAACAAAAAAACCACCGCTACCAGCGGTGGTTTGTTTGCCGGATCAAGAGCTACCAACT
CTTTTTCCGAAGGTAACTGGCTTCAGCAGAGCGCAGATACCAAATACTGTTCTTCTAGTGTAGCCGTAGT
TAGCCCACCACTTCAAGAACTCTGTAGCACCGCCTACATACCTCGCTCTGCTAATCCTGTTACCAGTGGC
TGCTGCCAGTGGCGATAAGTCGTGTCTTACCGGGTTGGACTCAAGACGATAGTTACCGGATAAGGCGCAG
CGGTCGGGCTGAACGGGGGGTTCGTGCACACAGCCCAGCTTGGAGCGAACGACCTACACCGAACTGAGAT
ACCTACAGCGTGAGCTATGAGAAAGCGCCACGCTTCCCGAAGGGAGAAAGGCGGACAGGTATCCGGTAAG
CGGCAGGGTCGGAACAGGAGAGCGCACGAGGGAGCTTCCAGGGGGAAACGCCTGGTATCTTTATAGTCCT
GTCGGGTTTCGCCACCTCTGACTTGAGCGTCGATTTTTGTGATGCTCGTCAGGGGGGCGGAGCCTATGGA
AAAACGCCAGCAACGCGGCCTTTTTACGGTTCCTGGCCTTTTGCTGGCCTTTTGCTCACATGTTCTTTCC
TGCGTTATCCCCTGATTCTGTGGATAACCGTATTACCGCCTTTGAGTGAGCTGATACCGCTCGCCGCAGC
CGAACGACCGAGCGCAGCGAGTCAGTGAGCGAGGAAGCGGAAGGCGAGAGTAGGGAACTGCCAGGCATCA
AACTAAGCAGAAGGCCCCTGACGGATGGCCTTTTTGCGTTTCTACAAACTCTTTCTGTGTTGTAAAACGA
CGGCCAGTCTTAAGCTCGGGCCCCCTGGGCGGTTCTGATAACGAGTAATCGTTAATCCGCAAATAACGTA
AAAACCCGCTTCGGCGGGTTTTTTTATGGGGGGAGTTTAGGGAAAGAGCATTTGTCAGAATATTTAAGGG
CGCCTGTCACTTTGCTTGATATATGAGAATTATTTAACCTTATAAATGAGAAAAAAGCAACGCACTTTAA
ATAAGATACGTTGCTTTTTCGATTGATGAACACCTATAATTAAACTATTCATCTATTATTTATGATTTTT
TGTATATACAATATTTCTAGTTTGTTAAAGAGAATTAAGAAAATAAATCTCGAAAATAATAAAGGGAAAA
TCAGTTTTTGATATCAAAATTATACATGTCAACGATAATACAAAATATAATACAAACTATAAGATGTTAT
CAGTATTTATTATCATTTAGAATAAATTTTGTGTCGCCCTTAATTGTGAGCGGATAACAATTACGAGCTT
CATGCACAGTGGCGTTGACTCAATATTGGCCATTAGCCATATTATTCATTGGTTATATAGCATAAATCAA
TATTGGCTATTGGCCATTGCATACGTTGTATCTATATCATAATATGTACATTTATATTGGCTCATGTCCA
ATATGACCGCCATGTTGGCATTGATTATTGACTAGTTATTAATAGTAATCAATTACGGGGTCATTAGTTC
ATAGCCCATATATGGAGTTCCGCGTTACATAACTTACGGTAAATGGCCCGCCTGGCTGACCGCCCAACGA
CCCCCGCCCATTGACGTCAATAATGACGTATGTTCCCATAGTAACGCCAATAGGGACTTTCCATTGACGT
CAATGGGTGGAGTATTTACGGTAAACTGCCCACTTGGCAGTACATCAAGTGTATCATATGCCAAGTACGC
CCCCTATTGACGTCAATGACGGTAAATGGCCCGCCTGGCATTATGCCCAGTACATGACCTTATGGGACTT
TCCTACTTGGCAGTACATCTACGTATTAGTCATCGCTATTACCATGGTGATGCGGTTTTGGCAGTACATC
AATGGGCGTGGATAGCGGTTTGACTCACGGGGATTTCCAAGTCTCCACCCCATTGACGTCAATGGGAGTT
TGTTTTGGCACCAAAATCAACGGGACTTTCCAAAATGTCGTAACAACTCCGCCCCATTGACGCAAATGGG
CGGTAGGCGTGTACGGTGGGAGGTCTATATAAGCAGAGCTCGTTTAGTGAACCGTCAGATCGCCTGGAGA
CGCCATCCACGCTGTTTTGACCTCCATAGAAGACACCGGGACCGATCCAGCCTCCGCGGCCGGGAACGGT
GCATTGGAACGCGGATTCCCCGTGCCAAGAGTGACGTAAGTACCGCCTATAGAGTCTATAGGCCCACCCC
CTTGGCTTCGTTAGAACGCGGCTACAATTAATACATAACCTTATGTATCATACACATACGATTTAGGTGA
CACTATAGAATAACATCCACTTTGCCTTTCTCTCCACAGGTGTCCACTCCCAGGTCCAACTGCACCTCGG
TTCTATCGAAAACGCGCCTGCTAGCGCCACCATGAAGACCATCATTGCCCTGAGCTACATCTTCTGCCTG
GTGTTCGCTGCGGCCGCCCAACTGCAACTGCATCTGCCTGCTAATAGACTGCAGGCCGTGGAAGGCGGAG
AAGTTGTGCTGCCTGCCTGGTATACACTGCACGGCGAAGTGTCTAGCAGCCAGCCTTGGGAAGTGCCCTT
CGTGATGTGGTTCTTCAAGCAGAAAGAGAAAGAGGACCAGGTCCTGAGCTACATCAACGGCGTGACAACA
AGCAAGCCTGGCGTGTCCCTGGTGTACAGCATGCCCAGCAGAAACCTGAGCCTGAGACTGGAAGGCCTGC
AAGAGAAGGATAGCGGCCCTTACAGCTGCAGCGTGAACGTGCAGGATAAGCAGGGCAAGAGCAGAGGCCA
CAGCATCAAGACCCTGGAACTGAACGTGCTGGTGCCTCCTGCTCCTCCATCTTGTAGACTGCAAGGCGTG
CCACACGTGGGCGCCAATGTTACACTGAGCTGTCAGAGCCCTAGAAGCAAGCCCGCTGTGCAGTACCAGT
GGGATAGACAGCTGCCTAGCTTCCAGACCTTCTTCGCCCCTGCTCTGGATGTGATCAGAGGCAGCCTGTC
TCTGACCAACCTGTCTAGCTCTATGGCCGGCGTGTACGTGTGCAAGGCCCACAATGAAGTGGGCACAGCC
CAGTGCAACGTGACACTGGAAGTTTCTACAGGCCCTGGCGCTGCTGGCGCGCCGGAAGATCAAGTTGATC
CAAGATTGATTGATGGCAAGGGCGGATCTCTGGAGGTGCTGTTCCAGGGACCAGGCGGAAGCGGCAATCC
CGGCGGCGATCTGGCCCCCCAGATGCTGCGCGAGCTGCAGGAGACCAATGCCGCCCTGCAGGACGTGCGC
GAGCTGCTGCGCCACCGCGTGAAGGAGATCACCTTCCTGAAGAACACCGTGATGGAGTGCGACGCCTGCG
GTATGCAGCCCTCTAGAGGCTCCGGCTCCATCATCCCAGTTGAGGAGGAGAACCCGGACTTCTGGAACCG
CGAGGCAGCCGAGGCCCTGGGTGCCGCCAAGAAGCTGCAGCCTGCACAGACAGCCGCCAAGAACCTCATC
ATCTTCCTGGGCGATGGGATGGGGGTGTCTACGGTGACAGCTGCCAGGATCCTAAAAGGGCAGAAGAAGG
ACAAACTGGGGCCTGAGATACCCCTGGCCATGGACCGCTTCCCATATGTGGCTCTGTCCAAGACATACAA
TGTAGACAAACATGTGCCAGACAGTGGAGCCACAGCCACGGCCTACCTGTGCGGGGTCAAGGGCAACTTC
CAGACCATTGGCTTGAGTGCAGCCGCCCGCTTTAACCAGTGCAACACGACACGCGGCAACGAGGTCATCT
CCGTGATGAATCGGGCCAAGAAAGCAGGGAAGTCAGTGGGAGTGGTAACCACCACACGAGTGCAGCACGC
CTCGCCAGCCGGCACCTACGCCCACACGGTGAACCGCAACTGGTACTCGGACGCCGACGTGCCTGCCTCG
GCCCGCCAGGAGGGGTGCCAGGACATCGCTACGCAGCTCATCTCCAACATGGACATTGACGTGATCCTAG
GTGGAGGCCGAAAGTACATGTTTCGCATGGGAACCCCAGACCCTGAGTACCCAGATGACTACAGCCAAGG
TGGGACCAGGCTGGACGGGAAGAATCTGGTGCAGGAATGGCTGGCGAAGCGCCAGGGTGCCCGGTATGTG
TGGAACCGCACTGAGCTCATGCAGGCTTCCCTGGACCCGTCTGTGACCCATCTCATGGGTCTCTTTGAGC
CTGGAGACATGAAATACGAGATCCACCGAGACTCCACACTGGACCCCTCCCTGATGGAGATGACAGAGGC
TGCCCTGCGCCTGCTGAGCAGGAACCCCCGCGGCTTCTTCCTCTTCGTGGAGGGTGGTCGCATCGACCAT
GGTCATCATGAAAGCAGGGCTTACCGGGCACTGACTGAGACGATCATGTTCGACGACGCCATTGAGAGGG
CGGGCCAGCTCACCAGCGAGGAGGACACGCTGAGCCTCGTCACTGCCGACCACTCCCACGTCTTCTCCTT
CGGAGGCTACCCCCTGCGAGGGAGCTCCATCTTCGGGCTGGCCCCTGGCAAGGCCCGGGACAGGAAGGCC
TACACGGTCCTCCTATACGGAAACGGTCCAGGCTATGTGCTCAAGGACGGCGCCCGGCCGGATGTTACCG
AGAGCGAGAGCGGGAGCCCCGAGTATCGGCAGCAGTCAGCAGTGCCCCTGGACGAAGAGACCCACGCAGG
CGAGGACGTGGCGGTGTTCGCGCGCGGCCCGCAGGCGCACCTGGTTCACGGCGTGCAGGAGCAGACCTTC
ATAGCGCACGTCATGGCCTTCGCCGCCTGCCTGGAGCCCTACACCGCCTGCGACCTGGCGCCCCCCGCCG
GCACCACCGACGCCGCGCACCCGGGTGGCGGAGGACTGAACGACATCTTCGAGGCTCAGAAAATCGAATG
GCACGAACATCACCATCACCATCACCATCACCATTAAGGCCGGCCTGTAGTCACTGGCACAACGCGTTAC
CCGGTAAGCCAATCGGGTATACACGGTCGTCATACTGCAGACAGGGTTCTTCTACTTTGCAAGATAGTCT
TGAGTAGTAAAATAAATAGATAGAGAAAATCAGCCTCGACTGTGCCTTCTAGTTGCCAGCCATCTGTTGT
TTGCCCCTCCCCCGTGCCTTCCTTGACCCTGGAAGGTGCCACTCCCACTGTCCTTTCCTAATAAAATGAG
GAAATTGCATCACAACACTCAACCCTATCTCGGTCTATTCTTTTGATTTATAAGGGATTTTGCCGATTTC
GGCCTATTGGTTAAAAAATGAGCTGATTTAACAAAAATTTAACGCGAATTAATTCTGTGGAATGTGTGTC
AGTTAGGGTGTGGAAAGTCCCCAGGCTCCCCAGCAGGCAGAAGTATGCAAAGCATGCATCTCAATTAGTC
AGCAACCAGGTGTGGAAAGTCCCCAGGCTCCCCAGCAGGCAGAAGTATGCAAAGCATGCATCTCAATTAG
TCAGCAACCATAGTCCCGCCCCTAACTCCGCCCATCCCGCCCCTAACTCCGCCCAGTTCCGCCCATTCTC
CGCCCCATGGCTGACTAATTTTTTTTATTTATGCAGAGGCCGAGGCCGCCTCTGCCTCTGAGCTATTCCA
GAAGTAGTGAGGAGGCTTTTTTGGAGGCCTAGGCTTTTGCAAAAAGCTCCCGGGAGCTTGTATATCCATT
TTCGGATCTGATCAGCACGTGTTGACAATTAATCATCGGCATAGTATATCGGCATAGTATAATACGACAA
GGTGAGGAACTAAACCATGACCGAGTACAAGCCCACGGTGCGCCTCGCCACCCGCGACGACGTCCCCAGG
GCCGTACGCACCCTCGCCGCCGCGTTCGCCGACTACCCCGCCACGCGCCACACCGTCGATCCGGACCGCC
ACATCGAGCGGGTCACCGAGCTGCAAGAACTCTTCCTCACGCGCGTCGGGCTCGACATCGGCAAGGTGTG
GGTCGCGGACGACGGCGCCGCGGTGGCGGTCTGGACCACGCCGGAGAGCGTCGAAGCGGGGGCGGTGTTC
GCCGAGATCGGCCCGCGCATGGCCGAGTTGAGCGGTTCCCGGCTGGCCGCGCAGCAACAGATGGAAGGCC
TCCTGGCGCCGCACCGGCCCAAGGAGCCCGCGTGGTTCCTGGCCACCGTCGGCGTCTCGCCCGACCACCA
GGGCAAGGGTCTGGGCAGCGCCGTCGTGCTCCCCGGAGTGGAGGCGGCCGAGCGCGCCGGGGTGCCCGCC
TTCCTGGAGACATCCGCGCCCCGCAACCTCCCCTTCTACGAGCGGCTCGGCTTCACCGTCACCGCCGACG
TCGAGGTGCCCGAAGGACCGCGCACCTGGTGCATGACCCGCAAGCCCGGTGCCTGACACGTGCTACGAGA
TTTCGATTCCACCGCCGCCTTCTATGAAAGGTTGGGCTTCGGAATCGTTTTCCGGGACGCCGGCTGGATG
ATCCTCCAGCGCGGGGATCTCATGCTGGAGTTCTTCGCCCACCCCAACTTGTTTATTGCAGCTTATAATG
GTTACAAATAAAGCAATAGCATCACAAATTTCACAAATAAAGCATTTTTTTCACTGCATTCTAGTTGTGG
TTTGTCCAAACTCATCAATGTATCTTATCATGTCTGTATACCGTCGACCTCTAGCTAGAGCTTGGCGTAA
TCATGGTCATTACCAATGCTTAATCAGTGAGGCACCTATCTCAGCGATCTGTCTATTTCGTTCATCCATA
GTTGCCTGACTCCCCGTCGTGTAGATAACTACGATACGGGAGGGCTTACCATCTGGCCCCAGCGCTGCGA
TGATACCGCGAGAACCACGCTCACCGGCTCCGGATTTATCAGCAATAAACCAGCCAGCCGGAAGGGCCGA
GCGCAGAAGTGGTCCTGCAACTTTATCCGCCTCCATCCAGTCTATTAATTGTTGCCGGGAAGCTAGAGTA
AGTAGTTCGCCAGTTAATAGTTTGCGCAACGTTGTTGCCATCGCTACAGGCATCGTGGTGTCACGCTCGT
CGTTTGGTATGGCTTCATTCAGCTCCGGTTCCCAACGATCAAGGCGAGTTACATGATCCCCCATGTTGTG
CAAAAAAGCGGTTAGCTCCTTCGGTCCTCCGATCGTTGTCAGAAGTAAGTTGGCCGCAGTGTTATCACTC
ATGGTTATGGCAGCACTGCATAATTCTCTTACTGTCATGCCATCCGTAAGATGCTTTTCTGTGACTGGTG
AGTACTCAACCAAGTCATTCTGAGAATAGTGTATGCGGCGACCGAGTTGCTCTTGCCCGGCGTCAATACG
GGATAATACCGCGCCACATAGCAGAACTTTAAAAGTGCTCATCATTGGAAAACGTTCTTCGGGGCGAAAA
CTCTCAAGGATCTTACCGCTGTTGAGATCCAGTTCGATGTAACCCACTCGTGCACCCAACTGATCTTCAG
CATCTTTTACTTTCACCAGCGTTTCTGGGTGAGCAAAAACAGGAAGGCAAAATGCCGCAAAAAAGGGAAT
AAGGGCGACACGGAAATGTTGAATACTCATATTCTTCCTT
Features (pLannotate 1.2.2; 24 found; start..end, strand, type, name):
    119..143     -  CDS            KanR (fragment): aminoglycoside phosphotransferase; aph(3')-Ia; confers resistance to kanamycin
    254..842     +  rep_origin     ori: high-copy-number ColE1/pMB1/pBR322/pUC origin of replication
   1067..1084    +  terminator     rrnB T2 terminator (fragment): transcription terminator T2 from the E. coli rrnB gene
   1109..1128    -  CDS            lacZα (fragment): LacZα fragment of β-galactosidase; lacZ fragment
   1584..1600    +  protein_bind   lac operator: The lac repressor binds to the lac operator to inhibit transcription in E. coli. This inhibition can be relieved by adding lactose or isopropyl-β-D-thiogalactopyranoside (IPTG). lac repressor encoded by lacI
   1843..2146    +  enhancer       CMV enhancer: human cytomegalovirus immediate early enhancer
   2147..2350    +  promoter       CMV promoter: human cytomegalovirus (CMV) immediate early promoter
   2486..2529    +  intron         CMV intron (fragment): modified intron A from human cytomegalovirus
   2581..2599    +  promoter       SP6 promoter: promoter for bacteriophage SP6 RNA polymerase
   2603..2640    +  CDS            IgH signal sequence (fragment): signal sequence from the mouse immunoglobulin heavy chain variable region
   2746..3405    +  CDS            ESAM (fragment): ESAM_HUMAN - Experimental evidence at protein level: Swiss-Prot protein existence level 1. Can mediate aggregation most likely through a homophilic molecular interaction. From Homo sapiens (Human).
   3502..3681    +  CDS            Comp (fragment): COMP_RAT - Experimental evidence at protein level: Swiss-Prot protein existence level 1. May play a role in the structural integrity of cartilage via its interaction with other extracellular matrix proteins such as the collagens and fibronectin. Can mediate the interaction of chondrocytes with the cartilage extracellular matrix through interaction with cell surface integrin receptors. Could play a role in the pathogenesis of osteoarthritis. Potent suppressor of apoptosis in both primary chondrocytes and transformed cells. Suppresses apoptosis by blocking the activation of caspase-3 and by indu
   3669..5121    +  CDS            SEAP (fragment): secreted alkaline phosphatase from human placenta The natural enzyme has a C-terminal transmembrane sequence that is replaced by a GPI anchor.
   5146..5187    +  CDS            AviTag™ (fragment): peptide tag that allows for enzymatic biotinylation
   5191..5214    +  CDS            8xHis: 8xHis affinity tag
   5360..5471    +  polyA_signal   bGH poly(A) signal: bovine growth hormone polyadenylation signal
   5472..5580    +  rep_origin     f1 ori (fragment): f1 bacteriophage origin of replication; arrow indicates direction of (+) strand synthesis
   5594..5923    +  promoter       SV40 promoter: SV40 enhancer and early promoter
   5971..6018    +  promoter       EM7 promoter: synthetic bacterial promoter&nbsp
   6037..6636    +  CDS            PuroR (fragment): puromycin N-acetyltransferase; pac from Streptomyces; confers resistance to puromycin
   6646..6771    +  CDS            ble (fragment): BLE_KLEPN - Experimental evidence at protein level: Swiss-Prot protein existence level 1. Binding protein with a strong affinity to the bleomycin family of antibiotics. Binds to CL990; an antimitotic-antibiotic compound. From Klebsiella pneumoniae.
   6766..6887    +  polyA_signal   SV40 poly(A) signal: SV40 polyadenylation signal
   6940..7800    -  CDS            AmpR: β-lactamase; bla; confers resistance to ampicillin, carbenicillin, and related antibiotics
   7803..89      -  promoter       AmpR promoter (fragment) (across the origin): bla
