[The description below was written by a language model from this plasmid's Addgene catalogue record and pLannotate feature annotations shown in this document.]
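Description:
pD649-HAsp-ESAM-COMP5AP-AviTag-9xHis is a mammalian expression plasmid built on the pD649 backbone. It produces a secreted, tagged form of the extracellular domain of human ESAM (endothelial cell-selective adhesion molecule). In E. coli it is maintained as a high-copy plasmid through a ColE1/pUC-type origin and selected with ampicillin via the β-lactamase gene. The annotation also shows an SV40 promoter/EM7 promoter cassette driving a puromycin N-acetyltransferase gene followed by an SV40 poly(A) signal, which could support puromycin selection in mammalian cells, although the record does not describe such use. Short KanR, lacZα, ble and f1 ori fragments appear to be backbone remnants. The depositor notes that some plasmids in this collection may carry an IS4-like transposase upstream of the CMV promoter; no such element is annotated in this feature table.

The expression cassette uses the CMV enhancer and promoter, with a fragment of CMV intron A and an SP6 promoter just upstream of the coding region, and ends in a bGH polyadenylation signal. The open reading frame begins with a secretion signal peptide; the "HAsp" in the name presumably refers to it, while the annotation tool matched this region to an IgH signal sequence fragment. The roughly 660 bp ESAM ectodomain follows, cloned between preserved NotI and AscI sites. It is fused at its C terminus to the COMP coiled-coil segment, which drives pentamerization, then to human placental alkaline phosphatase, an AviTag for enzymatic biotinylation and a polyhistidine tag (named 9xHis, annotated as 8xHis).

The result is a multivalent, enzymatically detectable secreted protein. This format suits avidity-based binding assays for weak extracellular interactions, as in the human IgSF cell-surface interactome screen for which the collection was made.
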