Addgene plasmid #157218: pD649-HAsp-ESAM-COMP5AP-AviTag-9xHis
Purpose: Mammalian expression of cell-surface protein extracellular domain fused to COMP5AP-AviTag-9xHis. Protein is secreted from cells.
Depositing lab: Chris Garcia. Depositing organization: Stanford University. Publication: A Human IgSF Cell-Surface Interactome Reveals a Complex Network of Protein-Protein Interactions. Wojtowicz WM, Vielmetter J, Fernandes RA, Siepe DH, Eastman CL, Chisholm GB, Cox S, Klock H, Anderson PW, Rue SM, Miller JJ, Glaser SM, Bragstad ML, Vance J, Lam AW, Lesley SA, Zinn K, Garcia KC. Cell. 2020 Aug 20;182(4):1027-1043.e17. doi: 10.1016/j.cell.2020.07.025. PubMed 32822567.
Backbone
  Vector backbone: pD649
  Backbone size w/o insert (bp): 7153
  Vector type: Mammalian Expression
Growth in bacteria
  Bacterial resistance: Ampicillin, 100 μg/mL
  Growth temperature: 37°C
  Growth strain: DH5alpha
  Copy number: High Copy
Gene/Insert
  Gene/Insert name: ESAM
  Species: H. sapiens (human)
  Insert size (bp): 657
  Entrez Gene: ESAM (a.k.a. UNQ220/PRO246, W117m)
  Promoter: CMV/SP6
  Tag / fusion protein: COMP5AP-AviTag-9xHis (C terminal on backbone)
  Cloning method: Restriction Enzyme; 5′ cloning site GCGGCCGC (not destroyed); 3′ cloning site GGCGCGCC (not destroyed)
  Sequencing primers: 5′ ATTTAGGTGACACTATAG; 3′ CGTCGCACTCCATCACGGTG
Resource information
  A portion of this plasmid was derived from a plasmid made by: synthesis by ThermoFisher
Terms and licenses: Academic/Nonprofit Terms; Industry Terms: Not Available to Industry
Depositor comments: Some plasmids in this collection may have an IS4-like element ISVsa5 family transposase upstream of the CMV promoter.
How to cite: pD649-HAsp-ESAM-COMP5AP-AviTag-9xHis was a gift from Chris Garcia (Addgene plasmid # 157218 ; http://n2t.net/addgene:157218 ; RRID:Addgene_157218)
