>Addgene plasmid #157218 | pD649-HAsp-ESAM-COMP5AP-AviTag-9xHis | depositor partial sequence | sequence record 303546 | insert (extracellular domain)
CAACTGCAACTGCATCTGCCTGCTAATAGACTGCAGGCCGTGGAAGGCGGAGAAGTTGTGCTGCCTGCCT
GGTATACACTGCACGGCGAAGTGTCTAGCAGCCAGCCTTGGGAAGTGCCCTTCGTGATGTGGTTCTTCAA
GCAGAAAGAGAAAGAGGACCAGGTCCTGAGCTACATCAACGGCGTGACAACAAGCAAGCCTGGCGTGTCC
CTGGTGTACAGCATGCCCAGCAGAAACCTGAGCCTGAGACTGGAAGGCCTGCAAGAGAAGGATAGCGGCC
CTTACAGCTGCAGCGTGAACGTGCAGGATAAGCAGGGCAAGAGCAGAGGCCACAGCATCAAGACCCTGGA
ACTGAACGTGCTGGTGCCTCCTGCTCCTCCATCTTGTAGACTGCAAGGCGTGCCACACGTGGGCGCCAAT
GTTACACTGAGCTGTCAGAGCCCTAGAAGCAAGCCCGCTGTGCAGTACCAGTGGGATAGACAGCTGCCTA
GCTTCCAGACCTTCTTCGCCCCTGCTCTGGATGTGATCAGAGGCAGCCTGTCTCTGACCAACCTGTCTAG
CTCTATGGCCGGCGTGTACGTGTGCAAGGCCCACAATGAAGTGGGCACAGCCCAGTGCAACGTGACACTG
GAAGTTTCTACAGGCCCTGGCGCTGCT
